Addgene plasmid #119831: pET41a iGluSnFR E25R
Purpose: Production of recombinant iGluSnFR E25R variant, a single-wavelength glutamate indicator, in E. coli
Depositing lab: Katalin Torok. Depositing organization: City, University of London. Publication: Ultrafast glutamate sensors resolve high-frequency release at Schaffer collateral synapses. Helassa N, Durst CD, Coates C, Kerruth S, Arif U, Schulze C, Wiegert JS, Geeves M, Oertner TG, Torok K. Proc Natl Acad Sci U S A. 2018 May 7. pii: 1720648115. doi: 10.1073/pnas.1720648115. PubMed 29735711.
Backbone
  Vector backbone: pET41a
  Backbone manufacturer: EMD Biosciences
  Backbone size w/o insert (bp): 5933
  Total vector size (bp): 7496
  Vector type: Bacterial Expression
Growth in bacteria
  Bacterial resistance: Kanamycin, 50 μg/mL
  Growth temperature: 37°C
  Growth strain: DH5alpha
  Copy number: High Copy
Gene/Insert
  Gene/Insert name: iGluSnFR E25R
  Species: Synthetic; E. coli
  Insert size (bp): 1563
  Mutation: E25R
  Promoter: T7
  Tag / fusion protein: GST (N terminal on backbone)
  Cloning method: Restriction Enzyme; 5′ cloning site BamHI (not destroyed); 3′ cloning site EcoRI (not destroyed)
  Sequencing primers: 5′ T7 fwd
Terms and licenses: Academic/Nonprofit Terms; Industry Terms: Not Available to Industry
How to cite: pET41a iGluSnFR E25R was a gift from Katalin Torok (Addgene plasmid # 119831 ; http://n2t.net/addgene:119831 ; RRID:Addgene_119831)
