[The description below was written by a language model from this plasmid's Addgene catalogue record and pLannotate feature annotations shown in this document.]
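Description:
pET41a iGluSnFR E25R is a bacterial expression plasmid of about 7.5 kb, built on the pET41a backbone for producing a recombinant glutamate sensor protein in E. coli. It is maintained through a ColE1/pBR322-type origin, alongside the bom mobilisation region and the rop gene. The catalogue nonetheless lists it as high copy. Selection is by kanamycin through an aph(3')-Ia resistance gene. An f1 phage origin is also present, as are short remnants of the tetracycline resistance gene carried over from the parental backbone.

The expression cassette is the standard pET arrangement: a T7 promoter followed directly by a lac operator and the T7 gene 10 ribosome binding site, with a plasmid-borne lacI gene supplying repressor. Transcription therefore depends on T7 RNA polymerase from the host and is induced with IPTG, and it ends at a T7 terminator. The open reading frame starts with the backbone's N-terminal Schistosoma japonicum GST, followed by a His tag and an S-tag for affinity purification and detection. The roughly 1.56 kb insert, cloned between BamHI and EcoRI, follows these tags. It encodes iGluSnFR, in which the E. coli periplasmic glutamate/aspartate-binding protein GltI is interrupted by a GFP variant (annotated as cEGFP). A large N-terminal GltI fragment and a short C-terminal fragment flank the fluorophore, so glutamate binding is reported as a change in fluorescence at a single wavelength. This version carries the E25R substitution. A further His-tag sequence is annotated downstream of the insert, but the record does not show whether it is translated. The plasmid is intended for expressing and purifying the E25R variant, and the associated publication title links it to work on ultrafast glutamate sensors.
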