Features (pLannotate 1.2.2; 24 found; start..end, strand, type, name):
     12..440     +  rep_origin     f1 ori (sequence partly withheld): f1 bacteriophage origin of replication; arrow indicates direction of (+) strand synthesis
    493..550     +  promoter       AmpR promoter (fragment): bla
    559..1374    -  CDS            KanR: aminoglycoside phosphotransferase; aph(3')-Ia; confers resistance to kanamycin in bacteria or G418 (Geneticin®) in eukaryotes
   1496..2084    +  rep_origin     ori: high-copy-number ColE1/pMB1/pBR322/pUC origin of replication
   2270..2409    -  misc_feature   bom: basis of mobility region from pBR322
   2511..2702    -  CDS            rop: Rop protein, which maintains plasmids at low copy number; rop
   2719..3099    +  CDS            YPB1_ECOLX: Protein predicted: Swiss-Prot protein existence level 4. From Escherichia coli.
   3161..3225    -  CDS            TcR (fragment): tetracycline efflux protein; tet; confers resistance to tetracycline
   3240..3261    -  protein_bind   CAP binding site: CAP binding activates transcription in the presence of cAMP. E. coli catabolite activator protein
   3274..4356    -  CDS            lacI: lac repressor; lacI; The lac repressor binds to the lac operator to inhibit transcription in E. coli. This inhibition can be relieved by adding lactose or isopropyl-β-D-thiogalactopyranoside (IPTG).
   4357..4434    -  promoter       lacI promoter: lacI
   4442..4721    -  CDS            TcR (fragment): tetracycline efflux protein; tet; confers resistance to tetracycline
   4747..4765    +  promoter       T7 promoter: promoter for bacteriophage T7 RNA polymerase
   4766..4790    +  protein_bind   lac operator: The lac repressor binds to the lac operator to inhibit transcription in E. coli. This inhibition can be relieved by adding lactose or isopropyl-β-D-thiogalactopyranoside (IPTG). lac repressor encoded by lacI
   4805..4827    +  RBS            RBS: efficient ribosome binding site from bacteriophage T7 gene 10 (Olins and Rangwala, 1989)
   4835..5488    +  CDS            GST26_SCHJA: Experimental evidence at protein level: Swiss-Prot protein existence level 1. GST isoenzymes appear to play a central role in the parasite detoxification system. Other functions are also suspected including a role in increasing the solubility of haematin in the parasite gut. From Schistosoma japonicum (Blood fluke).
   5516..5533    +  CDS            7xHis (fragment): 6xHis affinity tag
   5576..5620    +  CDS            S-Tag: affinity and epitope tag derived from pancreatic ribonuclease A
   5627..6430    +  CDS            gltI (fragment): GLTI_ECOLI - Also known as ybeJ, yzzK. Experimental evidence at protein level: Swiss-Prot protein existence level 1. Part of the ABC transporter complex GltIJKL involved in glutamate and aspartate uptake. Binds to both glutamate and aspartate. From Escherichia coli (strain K12).
   6443..7165    +  CDS            cEGFP: cEGFP is a basic (constitutively fluorescent) green fluorescent protein published in 2008, derived from Aequorea victoria.
   7178..7246    +  CDS            gltI (fragment): GLTI_ECOLI - Also known as ybeJ, yzzK. Experimental evidence at protein level: Swiss-Prot protein existence level 1. Part of the ABC transporter complex GltIJKL involved in glutamate and aspartate uptake. Binds to both glutamate and aspartate. From Escherichia coli (strain K12).
   7320..7343    +  CDS            9xHis (fragment): 9xHis affinity tag
   7369..7412    +  CDS            SET1 (fragment): solubility-enhancement tag derived from T7 phage gene 10B
   7420..7467    +  terminator     T7 terminator: transcription terminator for bacteriophage T7 RNA polymerase
>Addgene plasmid #119831 | pET41a iGluSnFR E25R | addgene full sequence | sequence record 238016 | Addgene NGS Result
TGGCGAATGGG
[124 nt withheld, positions 12-135]
C
[91 nt withheld, positions 137-227]
A
[49 nt withheld, positions 229-277]
CCTTTGACGTTGGAGTCCACGTTCTTT
[37 nt withheld, positions 305-341]
ACCCTATCTCGGTCTATTCTTTTGATTTATAAGGGATTTTGCCGATTTCGGCCTATTGGTTAAAAAATGA
GCTGATTTAACAAAAATTTAACGCGAATTTTAACAAAATATTAACGCTTACAATTTAGGTGGCACTTTTC
GGGGAAATGTGCGCGGAACCCCTATTTGTTTATTTTTCTAAATACATTCAAATATGTATCCGCTCATGAA
TTAATTCTTAGAAAAACTCATCGAGCATCAAATGAAACTGCAATTTATTCATATCAGGATTATCAATACC
ATATTTTTGAAAAAGCCGTTTCTGTAATGAAGGAGAAAACTCACCGAGGCAGTTCCATAGGATGGCAAGA
TCCTGGTATCGGTCTGCGATTCCGACTCGTCCAACATCAATACAACCTATTAATTTCCCCTCGTCAAAAA
TAAGGTTATCAAGTGAGAAATCACCATGAGTGACGACTGAATCCGGTGAGAATGGCAAAAGTTTATGCAT
TTCTTTCCAGACTTGTTCAACAGGCCAGCCATTACGCTCGTCATCAAAATCACTCGCATCAACCAAACCG
TTATTCATTCGTGATTGCGCCTGAGCGAGACGAAATACGCGATCGCTGTTAAAAGGACAATTACAAACAG
GAATCGAATGCAACCGGCGCAGGAACACTGCCAGCGCATCAACAATATTTTCACCTGAATCAGGATATTC
TTCTAATACCTGGAATGCTGTTTTCCCGGGGATCGCAGTGGTGAGTAACCATGCATCATCAGGAGTACGG
ATAAAATGCTTGATGGTCGGAAGAGGCATAAATTCCGTCAGCCAGTTTAGTCTGACCATCTCATCTGTAA
CATCATTGGCAACGCTACCTTTGCCATGTTTCAGAAACAACTCTGGCGCATCGGGCTTCCCATACAATCG
ATAGATTGTCGCACCTGATTGCCCGACATTATCGCGAGCCCATTTATACCCATATAAATCAGCATCCATG
TTGGAATTTAATCGCGGCCTAGAGCAAGACGTTTCCCGTTGAATATGGCTCATAACACCCCTTGTATTAC
TGTTTATGTAAGCAGACAGTTTTATTGTTCATGACCAAAATCCCTTAACGTGAGTTTTCGTTCCACTGAG
CGTCAGACCCCGTAGAAAAGATCAAAGGATCTTCTTGAGATCCTTTTTTTCTGCGCGTAATCTGCTGCTT
GCAAACAAAAAAACCACCGCTACCAGCGGTGGTTTGTTTGCCGGATCAAGAGCTACCAACTCTTTTTCCG
AAGGTAACTGGCTTCAGCAGAGCGCAGATACCAAATACTGTCCTTCTAGTGTAGCCGTAGTTAGGCCACC
ACTTCAAGAACTCTGTAGCACCGCCTACATACCTCGCTCTGCTAATCCTGTTACCAGTGGCTGCTGCCAG
TGGCGATAAGTCGTGTCTTACCGGGTTGGACTCAAGACGATAGTTACCGGATAAGGCGCAGCGGTCGGGC
TGAACGGGGGGTTCGTGCACACAGCCCAGCTTGGAGCGAACGACCTACACCGAACTGAGATACCTACAGC
GTGAGCTATGAGAAAGCGCCACGCTTCCCGAAGGGAGAAAGGCGGACAGGTATCCGGTAAGCGGCAGGGT
CGGAACAGGAGAGCGCACGAGGGAGCTTCCAGGGGGAAACGCCTGGTATCTTTATAGTCCTGTCGGGTTT
CGCCACCTCTGACTTGAGCGTCGATTTTTGTGATGCTCGTCAGGGGGGCGGAGCCTATGGAAAAACGCCA
GCAACGCGGCCTTTTTACGGTTCCTGGCCTTTTGCTGGCCTTTTGCTCACATGTTCTTTCCTGCGTTATC
CCCTGATTCTGTGGATAACCGTATTACCGCCTTTGAGTGAGCTGATACCGCTCGCCGCAGCCGAACGACC
GAGCGCAGCGAGTCAGTGAGCGAGGAAGCGGAAGAGCGCCTGATGCGGTATTTTCTCCTTACGCATCTGT
GCGGTATTTCACACCGCAATGGTGCACTCTCAGTACAATCTGCTCTGATGCCGCATAGTTAAGCCAGTAT
ACACTCCGCTATCGCTACGTGACTGGGTCATGGCTGCGCCCCGACACCCGCCAACACCCGCTGACGCGCC
CTGACGGGCTTGTCTGCTCCCGGCATCCGCTTACAGACAAGCTGTGACCGTCTCCGGGAGCTGCATGTGT
CAGAGGTTTTCACCGTCATCACCGAAACGCGCGAGGCAGCTGCGGTAAAGCTCATCAGCGTGGTCGTGAA
GCGATTCACAGATGTCTGCCTGTTCATCCGCGTCCAGCTCGTTGAGTTTCTCCAGAAGCGTTAATGTCTG
GCTTCTGATAAAGCGGGCCATGTTAAGGGCGGTTTTTTCCTGTTTGGTCACTGATGCCTCCGTGTAAGGG
GGATTTCTGTTCATGGGGGTAATGATACCGATGAAACGAGAGAGGATGCTCACGATACGGGTTACTGATG
ATGAACATGCCCGGTTACTGGAACGTTGTGAGGGTAAACAACTGGCGGTATGGATGCGGCGGGACCAGAG
AAAAATCACTCAGGGTCAATGCCAGCGCTTCGTTAATACAGATGTAGGTGTTCCACAGGGTAGCCAGCAG
CATCCTGCGATGCAGATCCGGAACATAATGGTGCAGGGCGCTGACTTCCGCGTTTCCAGACTTTACGAAA
CACGGAAACCGAAGACCATTCATGTTGTTGCTCAGGTCGCAGACGTTTTGCAGCAGCAGTCGCTTCACGT
TCGCTCGCGTATCGGTGATTCATTCTGCTAACCAGTAAGGCAACCCCGCCAGCCTAGCCGGGTCCTCAAC
GACAGGAGCACGATCATGCTAGTCATGCCCCGCGCCCACCGGAAGGAGCTGACTGGGTTGAAGGCTCTCA
AGGGCATCGGTCGAGATCCCGGTGCCTAATGAGTGAGCTAACTTACATTAATTGCGTTGCGCTCACTGCC
CGCTTTCCAGTCGGGAAACCTGTCGTGCCAGCTGCATTAATGAATCGGCCAACGCGCGGGGAGAGGCGGT
TTGCGTATTGGGCGCCAGGGTGGTTTTTCTTTTCACCAGTGAGACGGGCAACAGCTGATTGCCCTTCACC
GCCTGGCCCTGAGAGAGTTGCAGCAAGCGGTCCACGCTGGTTTGCCCCAGCAGGCGAAAATCCTGTTTGA
TGGTGGTTAACGGCGGGATATAACATGAGCTGTCTTCGGTATCGTCGTATCCCACTACCGAGATGTCCGC
ACCAACGCGCAGCCCGGACTCGGTAATGGCGCGCATTGCGCCCAGCGCCATCTGATCGTTGGCAACCAGC
ATCGCAGTGGGAACGATGCCCTCATTCAGCATTTGCATGGTTTGTTGAAAACCGGACATGGCACTCCAGT
CGCCTTCCCGTTCCGCTATCGGCTGAATTTGATTGCGAGTGAGATATTTATGCCAGCCAGCCAGACGCAG
ACGCGCCGAGACAGAACTTAATGGGCCCGCTAACAGCGCGATTTGCTGGTGACCCAATGCGACCAGATGC
TCCACGCCCAGTCGCGTACCGTCTTCATGGGAGAAAATAATACTGTTGATGGGTGTCTGGTCAGAGACAT
CAAGAAATAACGCCGGAACATTAGTGCAGGCAGCTTCCACAGCAATGGCATCCTGGTCATCCAGCGGATA
GTTAATGATCAGCCCACTGACGCGTTGCGCGAGAAGATTGTGCACCGCCGCTTTACAGGCTTCGACGCCG
CTTCGTTCTACCATCGACACCACCACGCTGGCACCCAGTTGATCGGCGCGAGATTTAATCGCCGCGACAA
TTTGCGACGGCGCGTGCAGGGCCAGACTGGAGGTGGCAACGCCAATCAGCAACGACTGTTTGCCCGCCAG
TTGTTGTGCCACGCGGTTGGGAATGTAATTCAGCTCCGCCATCGCCGCTTCCACTTTTTCCCGCGTTTTC
GCAGAAACGTGGCTGGCCTGGTTCACCACGCGGGAAACGGTCTGATAAGAGACACCGGCATACTCTGCGA
CATCGTATAACGTTACTGGTTTCACATTCACCACCCTGAATTGACTCTCTTCCGGGCGCTATCATGCCAT
ACCGCGAAAGGTTTTGCGCCATTCGATGGTGTCCGGGATCTCGACGCTCTCCCTTATGCGACTCCTGCAT
TAGGAAGCAGCCCAGTAGTAGGTTGAGGCCGTTGAGCACCGCCGCCGCAAGGAATGGTGCATGCAAGGAG
ATGGCGCCCAACAGTCCCCCGGCCACGGGGCCTGCCACCATACCCACGCCGAAACAAGCGCTCATGAGCC
CGAAGTGGCGAGCCCGATCTTCCCCATCGGTGATGTCGGCGATATAGGCGCCAGCAACCGCACCTGTGGC
GCCGGTGATGCCGGCCACGATGCGTCCGGCGTAGAGGATCGAGATCGATCTCGATCCCGCGAAATTAATA
CGACTCACTATAGGGGAATTGTGAGCGGATAACAATTCCCCTCTAGAAATAATTTTGTTTAACTTTAAGA
AGGAGATATACATATGTCCCCTATACTAGGTTATTGGAAAATTAAGGGCCTTGTGCAACCCACTCGACTT
CTTTTGGAATATCTTGAAGAAAAATATGAAGAGCATTTGTATGAGCGCGATGAAGGTGATAAATGGCGAA
ACAAAAAGTTTGAATTGGGTTTGGAGTTTCCCAATCTTCCTTATTATATTGATGGTGATGTTAAATTAAC
ACAGTCTATGGCCATCATACGTTATATAGCTGACAAGCACAACATGTTGGGTGGTTGTCCAAAAGAGCGT
GCAGAGATTTCAATGCTTGAAGGAGCGGTTTTGGATATTAGATACGGTGTTTCGAGAATTGCATATAGTA
AAGACTTTGAAACTCTCAAAGTTGATTTTCTTAGCAAGCTACCTGAAATGCTGAAAATGTTCGAAGATCG
TTTATGTCATAAAACATATTTAAATGGTGATCATGTAACCCATCCTGACTTCATGTTGTATGACGCTCTT
GATGTTGTTTTATACATGGACCCAATGTGCCTGGATGCGTTCCCAAAATTAGTTTGTTTTAAAAAACGTA
TTGAAGCTATCCCACAAATTGATAAGTACTTGAAATCCAGCAAGTATATAGCATGGCCTTTGCAGGGCTG
GCAAGCCACGTTTGGTGGTGGCGACCATCCTCCAAAATCGGATGGTTCAACTAGTGGTTCTGGTCATCAC
CATCACCATCACTCCGCGGGTCTGGTGCCACGCGGTAGTACTGCAATTGGTATGAAAGAAACCGCTGCTG
CTAAATTCGAACGCCAGCACATGGACAGCCCAGATCTGGGTACCGGTGGTGGCTCCGGTGATGACGACGA
CAAGAGTCCCATGGGATATCGGGGATCCGCCGCAGGCAGCACGCTGGACAAAATCGCCAAAAACGGTGTG
ATTGTCGTCGGTCACCGTAGATCTTCAGTGCCTTTCTCTTATTACGACAATCAGCAAAAAGTGGTGGGTT
ACTCGCAGGATTACTCCAACGCCATTGTTGAAGCAGTGAAAAAGAAACTCAACAAACCGGACTTGCAGGT
AAAACTGATTCCGATTACCTCACAAAACCGTATTCCACTGCTGCAAAACGGCACTTTCGATTTTGAATGT
GGTTCTACCACCAACAACGTCGAACGCCAAAAACAGGCGGCTTTCTCTGACACTATTTTCGTGGTCGGTA
CGCGCCTGTTGACCAAAAAGGGTGGCGATATCAAAGATTTTGCCAACCTGAAAGACAAAGCCGTAGTCGT
CACTTCCGGCACTACCTCTGAAGTTTTGCTCAACAAACTGAATGAAGAGCAAAAAATGAATATGCGCATC
ATCAGCGCCAAAGATCACGGTGACTCTTTCCGCACCCTGGAAAGCGGTCGTGCCGTTGCCTTTATGATGG
ATGACGTGCTGCTGGCCGGTGAACGTGCGAAAGCGAAGAAACCAGACAACTGGGAAATCGTCGGCAAGCC
GCAGTCTCAGGAGGCCTACGGTTGTATGTTGCGTAAAGATGATCCGCAGTTCAAAAAGCTGATGGATGAC
ACCATCGCTCAGGTGCAGACCTCCGGTGAAGCGGAAAAATGGTTTGATAAGTGGTTCAAAAATCCAATTC
TGGTGAGCCACAACGTCTATATCATGGCCGACAAGCAGAGGAACGGCATCAAGGCGAACTTCAAGATCCG
CCACAACATCGAGGACGGCGGCGTGCAGCTCGCCTACCACTACCAGCAGAACACCCCCATCGGCGACGGC
CCCGTGCTGCTGCCCGACAACCACTACCTGAGCACCCAGTCCAAACTTTCGAAAGACCCCAACGAGAAGC
GCGATCACATGGTCCTGCTGGAGTTCGTGACCGCCGCCGGGATCACTCTCGGCATGGACGAGCTGTACAA
GGGCGGTACCGGAGGGAGCATGGTGAGCAAGGGCGAGGAGCTGTTCACCGGGGTGGTGCCCATCCTGGTC
GAGCTGGACGGCGACGTAAACGGCCACAAGTTCAGCGTGTCCGGCGAGGGTGAGGGCGATGCCACCTACG
GCAAGCTGACCCTGAAGTTCATCTGCACCACCGGCAAGCTGCCCGTGCCCTGGCCCACCCTCGTGACCAC
CCTGACCTACGGCGTGCAGTGCTTCAGCCGCTACCCCGACCACATGAAGCAGCACGACTTCTTCAAGTCC
GCCATGCCCGAAGGCTACATCCAGGAGCGCACCATCTTCTTCAAGGACGACGGCAACTACAAGACCCGCG
CCGAGGTGAAGTTCGAGGGCGACACCCTGGTGAACCGCATCGAGCTGAAGGGCATCGACTTCAAGGAGGA
CGGCAACATCCTGGGGCATAAGCTGGAGTACAACTTTAACAACCCCCTGAACATGAATTTCGAACTGTCA
GACGAAATGAAAGCACTGTTCAAAGAACCGAATGACAAGGCACTGAAATAAGAATTCTGTACAGGCCTTG
GCGCGCCTGCAGGCGAGCTCCGTCGACAAGCTTGCGGCCGCACTCGAGCACCACCACCACCACCACCACC
ACTAATTGATTAATACCTAGGCTGCTAAACAAAGCCCGAAAGGAAGCTGAGTTGGCTGCTGCCACCGCTG
AGCAATAACTAGCATAACCCCTTGGGGCCTCTAAACGGGTCTTGAGGGGTTTTTTGCTGAAAGGAGGAAC
TATATCCGGAT
